>Addgene plasmid #221023 | MSCV-KRAS-G12R-IRES-mCherry | addgene full sequence | sequence record 436925 | Addgene NGS Result
TTAAGTTGGGTAACGCCAGGGTTTTCCCAGTCACGACGTTGTAAAACGACGGCGCAAGGAATGGTGCATG
CAAGGAGATGGCGCCCAACAGTCCCCCGGCCACGGGGCCTGCCACCATACCCACGCCGAAACAAGCGCTC
ATGAGCCCGAAGTGGCGAGCCCGATCTTCCCCATCGGTGATGTCGGCGATATAGGCGCCAGCAACCGCAC
CTGTGGCGCCGGTGATGCCGGCCACGATGCGTCCGGCGTAGAGGCGATTAGTCCAATTTGTTAAAGACAG
GATATCAGTGGTCCAGGCTCTAGTTTTGACTCAACAATATCACCAGCTGAAGCCTATAGAGTACGAGCCA
TAGATAAAATAAAAGATTTTATTTAGTCTCCAGAAAAAGGGGGGAATGAAAGACCCCACCTGTAGGTTTG
GCAAGCTAGCTTAAGTAACGCCATTTTGCAAGGCATGGAAAATACATAACTGAGAATAGAGAAGTTCAGA
TCAAGGTTAGGAACAGAGAGACAGCAGAATATGGGCCAAACAGGATATCTGTGGTAAGCAGTTCCTGCCC
CGGCTCAGGGCCAAGAACAGATGGTCCCCAGATGCGGTCCCGCCCTCAGCAGTTTCTAGAGAACCATCAG
ATGTTTCCAGGGTGCCCCAAGGACCTGAAATGACCCTGTGCCTTATTTGAACTAACCAATCAGTTCGCTT
CTCGCTTCTGTTCGCGCGCTTCTGCTCCCCGAGCTCAATAAAAGAGCCCACAACCCCTCACTCGGCGCGC
CAGTCCTCCGATAGACTGCGTCGCCCGGGTACCCGTATTCCCAATAAAGCCTCTTGCTGTTTGCATCCGA
ATCGTGGACTCGCTGATCCTTGGGAGGGTCTCCTCAGATTGATTGACTGCCCACCTCGGGGGTCTTTCAT
TTGGAGGTTCCACCGAGATTTGGAGACCCCTGCCCAGGGACCACCGACCCCCCCGCCGGGAGGTAAGCTG
GCCAGCGGTCGTTTCGTGTCTGTCTCTGTCTTTGTGCGTGTTTGTGCCGGCATCTAATGTTTGCGCCTGC
GTCTGTACTAGTTAGCTAACTAGCTCTGTATCTGGCGGACCCGTGGTGGAACTGACGAGTTCTGAACACC
CGGCCGCAACCCTGGGAGACGTCCCAGGGACTTTGGGGGCCGTTTTTGTGGCCCGACCTGAGGAAGGGAG
TCGATGTGGAATCCGACCCCGTCAGGATATGTGGTTCTGGTAGGAGACGAGAACCTAAAACAGTTCCCGC
CTCCGTCTGAATTTTTGCTTTCGGTTTGGAACCGAAGCCGCGCGTCTTGTCTGCTGCAGCGCTGCAGCAT
CGTTCTGTGTTGTCTCTGTCTGACTGTGTTTCTGTATTTGTCTGAAAATTAGGGCCAGACTGTTACCACT
CCCTTAAGTTTGACCTTAGGTCACTGGAAAGATGTCGAGCGGATCGCTCACAACCAGTCGGTAGATGTCA
AGAAGAGACGTTGGGTTACCTTCTGCTCTGCAGAATGGCCAACCTTTAACGTCGGATGGCCGCGAGACGG
CACCTTTAACCGAGACCTCATCACCCAGGTTAAGATCAAGGTCTTTTCACCTGGCCCGCATGGACACCCA
GACCAGGTCCCCTACATCGTGACCTGGGAAGCCTTGGCTTTTGACCCCCCTCCCTGGGTCAAGCCCTTTG
TACACCCTAAGCCTCCGCCTCCTCTTCCTCCATCCGCCCCGTCTCTCCCCCTTGAACCTCCTCGTTCGAC
CCCGCCTCGATCCTCCCTTTATCCAGCCCTCACTCCTTCTCTAGGCGCCGGAATTCGTTTAAACGGATCC
ATGACTGAATATAAACTTGTGGTAGTTGGAGCTCGTGGCGTAGGCAAGAGTGCCTTGACGATACAGCTAA
TTCAGAATCATTTTGTGGACGAATATGATCCAACAATAGAGGATTCCTACAGGAAGCAAGTAGTAATTGA
TGGAGAAACCTGTCTCTTGGATATTCTCGACACAGCAGGTCAAGAGGAGTACAGTGCAATGAGGGACCAG
TACATGAGGACTGGGGAGGGCTTTCTTTGTGTATTTGCCATAAATAATACTAAATCATTTGAAGATATTC
ACCATTATAGAGAACAAATTAAAAGAGTTAAGGACTCTGAAGATGTACCTATGGTCCTAGTAGGAAATAA
ATGTGATTTGCCTTCTAGAACAGTAGACACAAAACAGGCTCAGGACTTAGCAAGAAGTTATGGAATTCCT
TTTATTGAAACATCAGCAAAGACAAGACAGGGTGTTGATGATGCCTTCTATACATTAGTTCGAGAAATTC
GAAAACATAAAGAAAAGATGAGCAAAGATGGTAAAAAGAAGAAAAAGAAGTCAAAGACAAAGTGTGTAAT
TATGGGTAGTTCCTACCCATACGATGTTCCAGATTACGCTTATCCCTACGACGTGCCTGATTATGCATAC
CCATATGATGTCCCCGACTATGCCTAACTCGAGCGGGATCAATTCCGCCCCCCCCCTAACGTTACTGGCC
GAAGCCGCTTGGAATAAGGCCGGTGTGCGTTTGTCTATATGTTATTTTCCACCATATTGCCGTCTTTTGG
CAATGTGAGGGCCCGGAAACCTGGCCCTGTCTTCTTGACGAGCATTCCTAGGGGTCTTTCCCCTCTCGCC
AAAGGAATGCAAGGTCTGTTGAATGTCGTGAAGGAAGCAGTTCCTCTGGAAGCTTCTTGAAGACAAACAA
CGTCTGTAGCGACCCTTTGCAGGCAGCGGAACCCCCCACCTGGCGACAGGTGCCTCTGCGGCCAAAAGCC
ACGTGTATAAGATACACCTGCAAAGGCGGCACAACCCCAGTGCCACGTTGTGAGTTGGATAGTTGTGGAA
AGAGTCAAATGGCTCTCCTCAAGCGTATTCAACAAGGGGCTGAAGGATGCCCAGAAGGTACCCCATTGTA
TGGGATCTGATCTGGGGCCTCGGTGCACATGCTTTACATGTGTTTAGTCGAGGTTAAAAAAACGTCTAGG
CCCCCCGAACCACGGGGACGTGGTTTTCCTTTGAAAAACACGATAATACCATGGTGAGCATGGACGAGGA
GGATAACATGGCCATCATCAAGGAGTTCATGCGCTTCAAGGTGCACATGGAGGGCTCCGTGAACGGCCAC
GAGTTCGAGATCGAGGGCGAGGGCGAGGGCCGCCCCTACGAGGGCACCCAGACCGCCAAGCTGAAGGTGA
CCAAGGGTGGCCCCCTGCCCTTCGCCTGGGACATCCTGTCCCCTCAGTTCATGTACGGCTCCAAGGCCTA
CGTGAAGCACCCCGCCGACATCCCCGACTACTTGAAGCTGTCCTTCCCCGAGGGCTTCAAGTGGGAGCGC
GTGATGAACTTCGAGGACGGCGGCGTGGTGACCGTGACCCAGGACTCCTCCCTGCAGGACGGCGAGTTCA
TCTACAAGGTGAAGCTGCGCGGCACCAACTTCCCCTCCGACGGCCCCGTAATGCAGAAGAAGACCATGGG
CTGGGAGGCCTCCTCCGAGCGGATGTACCCCGAGGACGGCGCCCTGAAGGGCGAGATCAAGCAGAGGCTG
AAGCTGAAGGACGGCGGCCACTACGACGCTGAGGTCAAGACCACCTACAAGGCCAAGAAGCCCGTGCAGC
TGCCCGGCGCCTACAACGTCAACATCAAGTTGGACATCACCTCCCACAACGAGGACTACACCATCGTGGA
ACAGTACGAACGCGCCGAGGGCCGCCACTCCACCGGCGGCATGGACGAGCTGTACAAGTAAAGCGGCCGC
GACTCTAGAGTCGACCTGCAGGCATGCAAGCTTCAGGTAGCCGGCTAACGTTAACAACCGGTACCTCTAG
AACTATAGCTAGCATGCGCAAATTTAAAGCGCTGATATCGATAAAATAAAAGATTTTATTTAGTCTCCAG
AAAAAGGGGGGAATGAAAGACCCCACCTGTAGGTTTGGCAAGCTAGCTTAAGTAACGCCATTTTGCAAGG
CATGGAAAATACATAACTGAGAATAGAGAAGTTCAGATCAAGGTTAGGAACAGAGAGACAGCAGAATATG
GGCCAAACAGGATATCTGTGGTAAGCAGTTCCTGCCCCGGCTCAGGGCCAAGAACAGATGGTCCCCAGAT
GCGGTCCCGCCCTCAGCAGTTTCTAGAGAACCATCAGATGTTTCCAGGGTGCCCCAAGGACCTGAAATGA
CCCTGTGCCTTATTTGAACTAACCAATCAGTTCGCTTCTCGCTTCTGTTCGCGCGCTTCTGCTCCCCGAG
CTCAATAAAAGAGCCCACAACCCCTCACTCGGCGCGCCAGTCCTCCGATAGACTGCGTCGCCCGGGTACC
CGTGTATCCAATAAACCCTCTTGCAGTTGCATCCGACTTGTGGTCTCGCTGTTCCTTGGGAGGGTCTCCT
CTGAGTGATTGACTACCCGTCAGCGGGGGTCTTTCATGGGTAACAGTTTCTTGAAGTTGGAGAACAACAT
TCTGAGGGTAGGAGTCGAATATTAAGTAATCCTGACTCAATTAGCCACTGTTTTGAATCCACATACTCCA
ATACTCCTGAAATAGTTCATTATGGACAGCGCAGAAAGAGCTGGGGAGAATTGTGAAATTGTTATCCGCT
CACAATTCCACACAACATACGAGCCGGAAGCATAAAGTGTAAAGCCTGGGGTGCCTAATGAGTGAGCTAA
CTCACATTAATTGCGTTGCGCTCACTGCCCGCTTTCCAGTCGGGAAACCTGTCGTGCCAGCTGCATTAAT
GAATCGGCCAACGCGCGGGGAGAGGCGGTTTGCGTATTGGGCGCTCTTCCGCTTCCTCGCTCACTGACTC
GCTGCGCTCGGTCGTTCGGCTGCGGCGAGCGGTATCAGCTCACTCAAAGGCGGTAATACGGTTATCCACA
GAATCAGGGGATAACGCAGGAAAGAACATGTGAGCAAAAGGCCAGCAAAAGGCCAGGAACCGTAAAAAGG
CCGCGTTGCTGGCGTTTTTCCATAGGCTCCGCCCCCCTGACGAGCATCACAAAAATCGACGCTCAAGTCA
GAGGTGGCGAAACCCGACAGGACTATAAAGATACCAGGCGTTTCCCCCTGGAAGCTCCCTCGTGCGCTCT
CCTGTTCCGACCCTGCCGCTTACCGGATACCTGTCCGCCTTTCTCCCTTCGGGAAGCGTGGCGCTTTCTC
ATAGCTCACGCTGTAGGTATCTCAGTTCGGTGTAGGTCGTTCGCTCCAAGCTGGGCTGTGTGCACGAACC
CCCCGTTCAGCCCGACCGCTGCGCCTTATCCGGTAACTATCGTCTTGAGTCCAACCCGGTAAGACACGAC
TTATCGCCACTGGCAGCAGCCACTGGTAACAGGATTAGCAGAGCGAGGTATGTAGGCGGTGCTACAGAGT
TCTTGAAGTGGTGGCCTAACTACGGCTACACTAGAAGAACAGTATTTGGTATCTGCGCTCTGCTGAAGCC
AGTTACCTTCGGAAAAAGAGTTGGTAGCTCTTGATCCGGCAAACAAACCACCGCTGGTAGCGGTGGTTTT
TTTGTTTGCAAGCAGCAGATTACGCGCAGAAAAAAAGGATCTCAAGAAGATCCTTTGATCTTTTCTACGG
GGTCTGACGCTCAGTGGAACGAAAACTCACGTTAAGGGATTTTGGTCATGAGATTATCAAAAAGGATCTT
CACCTAGATCCTTTTAAATTAAAAATGAAGTTTTAAATCAATCTAAAGTATATATGAGTAAACTTGGTCT
GACAGTTACCAATGCTTAATCAGTGAGGCACCTATCTCAGCGATCTGTCTATTTCGTTCATCCATAGTTG
CCTGACTCCCCGTCGTGTAGATAACTACGATACGGGAGGGCTTACCATCTGGCCCCAGTGCTGCAATGAT
ACCGCGAGACCCACGCTCACCGGCTCCAGATTTATCAGCAATAAACCAGCCAGCCGGAAGGGCCGAGCGC
AGAAGTGGTCCTGCAACTTTATCCGCCTCCATCCAGTCTATTAATTGTTGCCGGGAAGCTAGAGTAAGTA
GTTCGCCAGTTAATAGTTTGCGCAACGTTGTTGCCATTGCTACAGGCATCGTGGTGTCACGCTCGTCGTT
TGGTATGGCTTCATTCAGCTCCGGTTCCCAACGATCAAGGCGAGTTACATGATCCCCCATGTTGTGCAAA
AAAGCGGTTAGCTCCTTCGGTCCTCCGATCGTTGTCAGAAGTAAGTTGGCCGCAGTGTTATCACTCATGG
TTATGGCAGCACTGCATAATTCTCTTACTGTCATGCCATCCGTAAGATGCTTTTCTGTGACTGGTGAGTA
CTCAACCAAGTCATTCTGAGAATAGTGTATGCGGCGACCGAGTTGCTCTTGCCCGGCGTCAATACGGGAT
AATACCGCGCCACATAGCAGAACTTTAAAAGTGCTCATCATTGGAAAACGTTCTTCGGGGCGAAAACTCT
CAAGGATCTTACCGCTGTTGAGATCCAGTTCGATGTAACCCACTCGTGCACCCAACTGATCTTCAGCATC
TTTTACTTTCACCAGCGTTTCTGGGTGAGCAAAAACAGGAAGGCAAAATGCCGCAAAAAAGGGAATAAGG
GCGACACGGAAATGTTGAATACTCATACTCTTCCTTTTTCAATATTATTGAAGCATTTATCAGGGTTATT
GTCTCATGAGCGGATACATATTTGAATGTATTTAGAAAAATAAACAAATAGGGGTTCCGCGCACATTTCC
CCGAAAAGTGCCACCTGACGTCTAAGAAACCATTATTATCATGACATTAACCTATAAAAATAGGCGTATC
ACGAGGCCCTTTCGTCTCGCGCGTTTCGGTGATGACGGTGAAAACCTCTGACACATGCAGCTCCCGGAGA
CGGTCACAGCTTGTCTGTAAGCGGATGCCGGGAGCAGACAAGCCCGTCAGGGCGCGTCAGCGGGTGTTGG
CGGGTGTCGGGGCTGGCTTAACTATGCGGCATCAGAGCAGATTGTACTGAGAGTGCACCATATGCGGTGT
GAAATACCGCACAGATGCGTAAGGAGAAAATACCGCATCAGGCGCCATTCGCCATTCAGGCTGCGCAACT
GTTGGGAAGGGCGATCGGTGCGGGCCTCTTCGCTATTACGCCAGCTGGCGAAAGGGGGATGTGCTGCAAG
GCGA
Features (pLannotate 1.2.2; 21 found; start..end, strand, type, name):
     53..254     -  CDS            TcR (fragment): tetracycline efflux protein; tet; confers resistance to tetracycline
    255..353     +  CDS            env (fragment): murine leukemia virus gPr80 envelope polyprotein precursor; env; proteolytically cleaved into gp70SU and p15TM subunits
    395..911     +  LTR            5' LTR: 5' long terminal repeat from murine embryonic stem cell virus
    975..1316    +  misc_feature   MESV Ψ: packaging signal of murine embryonic stem cell virus
   1383..1799    +  CDS            gag (truncated): truncated Moloney murine leukemia virus (MMLV) gag gene lacking the start codon
   1821..2384    +  CDS            K-Ras: human small GTPase proto-oncoprotein
   2394..2474    +  CDS            3xHA: three tandem HA epitope tags
   2498..3058    +  misc_feature   IRES: internal ribosome entry site (IRES) of the encephalomyocarditis virus (EMCV)
   3061..3770    +  CDS            mCherry (fragment): monomeric derivative of DsRed fluorescent protein (Shaner et al., 2004) mammalian codon-optimized
   3783..3813    +  misc_feature   MCS (fragment): pUC18/19 multiple cloning site
   3933..4447    +  LTR            3' LTR: 3' long terminal repeat from murine embryonic stem cell virus
   4609..4625    -  protein_bind   lac operator: The lac repressor binds to the lac operator to inhibit transcription in E. coli. This inhibition can be relieved by adding lactose or isopropyl-β-D-thiogalactopyranoside (IPTG). lac repressor encoded by lacI
   4633..4663    -  promoter       lac promoter: promoter for the E. coli lac operon
   4678..4699    -  protein_bind   CAP binding site: CAP binding activates transcription in the presence of cAMP. E. coli catabolite activator protein
   4712..4804    -  CDS            lacI (fragment): lac repressor; lacI; The lac repressor binds to the lac operator to inhibit transcription in E. coli. This inhibition can be relieved by adding lactose or isopropyl-β-D-thiogalactopyranoside (IPTG).
   4987..5575    -  rep_origin     ori: high-copy-number ColE1/pMB1/pBR322/pUC origin of replication
   5746..6606    -  CDS            AmpR: β-lactamase; bla; confers resistance to ampicillin, carbenicillin, and related antibiotics
   6607..6711    -  promoter       AmpR promoter: bla
   6806..6841    +  CDS            rop (fragment): Rop protein, which maintains plasmids at low copy number; rop
   6943..7042    +  misc_feature   bom (fragment): basis of mobility region from pBR322
   7048..53      -  CDS            lacZα (fragment) (across the origin): LacZα fragment of β-galactosidase; lacZ fragment
