[The description below was written by a language model from this plasmid's Addgene catalogue record and pLannotate feature annotations shown in this document.]
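Description:
MSCV-KRAS-G12R-IRES-mCherry is a gammaretroviral expression plasmid of about 7.1 kb built on the MSCV-IRES-mCherry backbone, designed to deliver the human KRAS coding sequence carrying the oncogenic G12R substitution into mammalian cells. It is propagated in E. coli through a high-copy ColE1/pUC-type origin and selected with ampicillin via the β-lactamase gene and its promoter. The remaining bacterial annotations (partial TcR, lacI, rop, bom and lacZα, plus lac promoter/operator elements) are non-functional remnants of the cloning vector lineage.

The viral cassette is flanked by 5' and 3' long terminal repeats from murine embryonic stem cell virus. The 5' LTR acts as the promoter for the genomic transcript, and no separate internal promoter is annotated. Downstream lie the MESV Ψ packaging signal and a truncated, start-codon-less gag segment that extends the packaging region and improves encapsidation when the plasmid is introduced into packaging cells that supply gag-pol and env in trans. The K-Ras open reading frame is followed by an annotated 3xHA epitope tag, positioned to serve as a C-terminal tag for immunodetection, although the catalogue entry does not mention it. An EMCV IRES then drives cap-independent translation of mCherry from the same bicistronic mRNA, so red fluorescence marks cells expressing the KRAS transcript.

The record describes the plasmid as a fluorescent reporter for expressing the KRAS G12R mutant. The associated publication concerns selective CRISPR-Cas13 silencing of point-mutated oncogenic RNAs with single-base precision, which suggests use as a mutant target transcript whose knockdown can be followed by mCherry signal, either by transfection or after stable transduction.
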