Addgene plasmid #221023: MSCV-KRAS-G12R-IRES-mCherry
Purpose: Fluorescent reporter for expressing the KRAS G12R mutant CDS
Depositing lab: Mohamed Fareh. Depositing organization: Peter MacCallum Cancer Institute. Publication: Principles of CRISPR-Cas13 mismatch intolerance enable selective silencing of point-mutated oncogenic RNA with single-base precision. Shembrey C, Yang R, Casan J, Hu W, Chen H, Singh GJ, Sadras T, Prasad K, Shortt J, Johnstone RW, Trapani JA, Ekert PG, Fareh M. Sci Adv. 2024 Dec 20;10(51):eadl0731. doi: 10.1126/sciadv.adl0731. Epub 2024 Dec 18. PubMed 39693429.
Backbone
  Vector backbone: MSCV-IRES-mCherry
  Vector type: Mammalian Expression, Retroviral
Growth in bacteria
  Bacterial resistance: Ampicillin, 100 μg/mL
  Growth temperature: 37°C
  Growth strain: NEB Stable
  Copy number: Unknown
Gene/Insert
  Gene/Insert name: KRAS G12R
  Species: H. sapiens (human)
  Entrez Gene: KRAS (a.k.a. 'C-K-RAS, C-K-RAS, CFC2, K-RAS2A, K-RAS2B, K-RAS4A, K-RAS4B, K-Ras, K-Ras 2, KI-RAS, KRAS1, KRAS2, NS, NS3, OES, RALD, RASK2, c-Ki-ras, c-Ki-ras2)
Terms and licenses: Academic/Nonprofit Terms; Industry Terms: Not Available to Industry
Depositor comments: Please visit https://doi.org/10.1101/2023.09.26.557083 for bioRxiv preprint.
How to cite: MSCV-KRAS-G12R-IRES-mCherry was a gift from Mohamed Fareh (Addgene plasmid # 221023 ; http://n2t.net/addgene:221023 ; RRID:Addgene_221023)
